>Addgene plasmid #186667 | Donor_ANKRD1_KO_Puro | addgene full sequence | sequence record 367849 | Addgene NGS Result
CCTCGCTCACTGACTCGCTGCGCTCGGTCGTTCGGCTGCGGCGAGCGGTATCAGCTCACTCAAAGGCGGT
AATACGGTTATCCACAGAATCAGGGGATAACGCAGGAAAGAACATGTGAGCAAAAGGCCAGCAAAAGGCC
AGGAACCGTAAAAAGGCCGCGTTGCTGGCGTTTTTCCATAGGCTCCGCCCCCCTGACGAGCATCACAAAA
ATCGACGCTCAAGTCAGAGGTGGCGAAACCCGACAGGACTATAAAGATACCAGGCGTTTCCCCCTGGAAG
CTCCCTCGTGCGCTCTCCTGTTCCGACCCTGCCGCTTACCGGATACCTGTCCGCCTTTCTCCCTTCGGGA
AGCGTGGCGCTTTCTCATAGCTCACGCTGTAGGTATCTCAGTTCGGTGTAGGTCGTTCGCTCCAAGCTGG
GCTGTGTGCACGAACCCCCCGTTCAGCCCGACCGCTGCGCCTTATCCGGTAACTATCGTCTTGAGTCCAA
CCCGGTAAGACACGACTTATCGCCACTGGCAGCAGCCACTGGTAACAGGATTAGCAGAGCGAGGTATGTA
GGCGGTGCTACAGAGTTCTTGAAGTGGTGGCCTAACTACGGCTACACTAGAAGAACAGTATTTGGTATCT
GCGCTCTGCTGAAGCCAGTTACCTTCGGAAAAAGAGTTGGTAGCTCTTGATCCGGCAAACAAACCACCGC
TGGTAGCGGTGGTTTTTTTGTTTGCAAGCAGCAGATTACGCGCAGAAAAAAAGGATCTCAAGAAGATCCT
TTGATCTTTTCTACGGGGTCTGACGCTCAGTGGAACGAAAACTCACGTTAAGGGATTTTGGTCATGAGAT
TATCAAAAAGGATCTTCACCTAGATCCTTTTAAATTAAAAATGAAGTTTTAAATCAATCTAAAGTATATA
TGAGTAAACTTGGTCTGACAGTTACCAATGCTTAATCAGTGAGGCACCTATCTCAGCGATCTGTCTATTT
CGTTCATCCATAGTTGCCTGACTCCCCGTCGTGTAGATAACTACGATACGGGAGGGCTTACCATCTGGCC
CCAGTGCTGCAATGATACCGCGAGACCCACGCTCACCGGCTCCAGATTTATCAGCAATAAACCAGCCAGC
CGGAAGGGCCGAGCGCAGAAGTGGTCCTGCAACTTTATCCGCCTCCATCCAGTCTATTAATTGTTGCCGG
GAAGCTAGAGTAAGTAGTTCGCCAGTTAATAGTTTGCGCAACGTTGTTGCCATTGCTACAGGCATCGTGG
TGTCACGCTCGTCGTTTGGTATGGCTTCATTCAGCTCCGGTTCCCAACGATCAAGGCGAGTTACATGATC
CCCCATGTTGTGCAAAAAAGCGGTTAGCTCCTTCGGTCCTCCGATCGTTGTCAGAAGTAAGTTGGCCGCA
GTGTTATCACTCATGGTTATGGCAGCACTGCATAATTCTCTTACTGTCATGCCATCCGTAAGATGCTTTT
CTGTGACTGGTGAGTACTCAACCAAGTCATTCTGAGAATAGTGTATGCGGCGACCGAGTTGCTCTTGCCC
GGCGTCAATACGGGATAATACCGCGCCACATAGCAGAACTTTAAAAGTGCTCATCATTGGAAAACGTTCT
TCGGGGCGAAAACTCTCAAGGATCTTACCGCTGTTGAGATCCAGTTCGATGTAACCCACTCGTGCACCCA
ACTGATCTTCAGCATCTTTTACTTTCACCAGCGTTTCTGGGTGAGCAAAAACAGGAAGGCAAAATGCCGC
AAAAAAGGGAATAAGGGCGACACGGAAATGTTGAATACTCATACTCTTCCTTTTTCAATATTATTGAAGC
ATTTATCAGGGTTATTGTCTCATGAGCGGATACATATTTGAATGTATTTAGAAAAATAAACAAATAGGGG
TTCCGCGCACATTTCCCCGAAAAGTGCCACCTGACGTCTAAGAAACCATTATTATCATGACATTAACCTA
TAAAAATAGGCGTATCACGAGGCCCTTTCGTCTCGCGCGTTTCGGTGATGACGGTGAAAACCTCTGACAC
ATGCAGCTCCCGGAGACGGTCACAGCTTGTCTGTAAGCGGATGCCGGGAGCAGACAAGCCCGTCAGGGCG
CGTCAGCGGGTGTTGGCGGGTGTCGGGGCTGGCTTAACTATGCGGCATCAGAGCAGATTGTACTGAGAGT
GCACCATATGCGGTGTGAAATACCGCACAGATGCGTAAGGAGAAAATACCGCATCAGGCGCCATTCGCCA
TTCAGGCTGCGCAACTGTTGGGAAGGGCGATCGGTGCGGGCCTCTTCGCTATTACGCCAGCTGGCGAAAG
GGGGATGTGCTGCAAGGCGATTAAGTTGGGTAACGCCAGGGTTTTCCCAGTCACGACGTTGTAAAACGAC
GGCCAGTGAATTCGAGCTCGGTACCCGGGGATCCTCTAGGATGCTTGTCCTACTCTCTTGGTTAAATCAA
AGCTTGGGTTAGGTTGACAGATTAAATCTACTTTTAATCTGCTTAATCACATTTCTTTTAGGAAAATCAA
AAACCTTCTCTGCTTAATTAAAACTCAACTTTAGGTACTTTTGATGAGTTTCGCCTTATTGTAAAGTTTC
CGGGCTTACATTCTTTCAATAACACTTCTTCCCTAAGACATTTTGATAACTACACGTGATTCCACACTGT
AGTAATAAAACCAAAGGAGAAGATATTAAATAGGAAATATGCAGAGAATTCATTACTGGTAGCTCCATTT
TTTTTTTCCAATTTCACTTGTTTCATCACATCAACCTTTTTCCATATATGACATTTTCAGAGTTCCCTTG
CATTACACCTGAAAGCAAAGGGCATTTCAATTTTCAAATAAAAACCAAGATGAACCAGTTTTCATTTTAT
AAAATTAATGCATCTTACATACCAGTTCCTCTACTTTCAGTACCGATCCAGACATGATAAGATACATTGA
TGAGTTTGGACAAACCACAACTAGAATGCAGTGAAAAAAATGCTTTATTTGTGAAATTTGTGATGCTATT
GCTTTATTTGTAACCATTATAAGCTGCAATAAACAAGTTCTAGGCACCGGGCTTGCGGGTCATGCACCAG
GTGCGCGGTCCTTCGGGCACCTCGACGTCGGCGGTGACGGTGAAGCCGAGCCGCTCGTAGAAGGGGAGGT
TGCGGGGCGCGGAGGTCTCCAGGAAGGCGGGCACCCCGGCGCGCTCGGCCGCCTCCACTCCGGGGAGCAC
GACGGCGCTGCCCAGACCCTTGCCCTGGTGGTCGGGCGAGACGCCGACGGTGGCCAGGAACCACGCGGGC
TCCTTGGGCCGGTGCGGCGCCAGGAGGCCTTCCATCTGTTGCTGCGCGGCCAGCCGGGAACCGCTCAACT
CGGCCATGCGCGGGCCGATCTCGGCGAACACCGCCCCCGCTTCGACGCTCTCCGGCGTGGTCCAGACCGC
CACCGCGGCGCCGTCGTCCGCGACCCACACCTTGCCGATGTCGAGCCCGACGCGCGTGAGGAAGAGTTCT
TGCAGCTCGGTGACCCGCTCGATGTGGCGGTCCGGGTCGACGGTGTGGCGCGTGGCGGGGTAGTCGGCGA
ACGCGGCGGCGAGGGTGCGTACGGCCCGGGGGACGTCGTCGCGGGTGGCGAGGCGCACCGTGGGCTTGTA
CTCGGTCATTTTGATTGCTAGCAAGCTTGGTCAAGCTAATTCCTCACGACACCTGAAATGGAAGAAAAAA
ACTTTGAACCACTGTCTGAGGCTTGAGAATGAACCAAGATCCAAACTCAAAAAGGGCAAATTCCAAGGAG
AATTACATCAAGTGCCAAGCTGGCCTAACTTCAGTCTCCACCCACTCAGTGTGGGGAAACTCCATCGCAT
AAAACCCCTCCCCCCAACCTAAAGACGACGTACTCCAAAAGCTCGATCGAGAACTAATCGAGGTGCCTGG
ACGGCGCCCGGTACTCCGTGGAGTCACATGAAGCGACGGCTGAGGACGGAAAGGCCCTTTTCCTTTGTGT
GGGTGACTCACCCGCCCGCTCTCCCGAGCGCCGCGTCCTCCATTTTGAGCTCCCTGCAGCAGGGCCGGGA
AGCGGCCATCTTTCCGCTCACGCAACTGGTGCCGACCGGGCCAGCCTTGCCGCCCAGGGCGGGGCGATAC
ACGGCGGCGCGAGGCCAGGCACCAGAGCAGGCCGGCCAGCTTGAGACTACCCCCGTCCGATTCTCGGTGG
CCGCGCTCGCAGGCCCCGCCTCGCCGAACATGTGCGCTGGGACGCACGGGCCCCGTCGCCGCCCGCGGCC
CCAAAAACCGAAATACCAGTGTGCAGATCGATCTTGGCCCGCATTTACAAGACTATCTTGCCAGAAAAAA
AGCGTCGCAGCAGGTCATCAAAAATTTTAAATGGCTAGAGACTTATCGAAAGCAGCGAGACAGGCGCGAA
GGTGCCACCAGATTCGCACGCGGCGGCCCCAGCGCCCAGGCCAGGCCTCAACTCAAGCACGAGGCGAAGG
GGCTCCTTAAGCGCAAGGCCTCGAACTCTCCCACCCACTTCCAACCCGAAGCTCGGGATCAAGAATCACG
TACTGCAGCCAGGTGGAAGTAATTCAAGGCACGCAAGGGCCATAACCCGTAAAGAGGCCAGGCCCGCGGG
AACCACACACGGCACTTACCTGTGTTCTGGCGGCAAACCCGTTGCGAAAAAGAACGTTCACGGCGACTAC
TGCACTTATATACGGTTCTCCCCCACCCTCGGGAAAAAGGCGGAGCCAGTACACGACATCACTTTCCCAG
TTTACCCCGCGCCACCTTCTCTAGGCACCGGTTCAATTGCCGACCCCTCCCCCCAACTTCTCGGGGACTG
TGGGCGATGTGCGCTCTGCCCACTGACGGGCACCGGAGCCAATTCCCACTCCTTTCAAGACCTAGAAGGT
CCATTAGCTGCAAAGATTCCTCTCTGTTTAAAACTTTATCCATCTTTGCAAAGCTCGGTCGAGATCTCCC
GATCCGTCGAGACGCGTAGTACGTTGGCTGAAGGAGTCTTGTATGTTTTTCTGTCGTGGAAGGAATCCCT
GGAGTTGGCCCTGCTGGGCCCCTCTACACCGGTCAGCTTATATAGCTGTTGCCGGGTGAGATAATCTTCC
AACCTGGGAACCGAAGTAACACTCCCACCCCCATTAGGAGCCAACTCAGAGGCAGGTGAATTTTCATTCC
AGACTCAGTGTCTGGGAAGCTGAAGAGGGAGGGGAGGACAAGCTAACCCTGCTGAATATGTGAATCAGGA
AGAAATGTGAGAGGGCCATTCCTTTGGTGGTGATCACATCGCTCAGCAATGCAAGTCATCCTATTTGTCA
AGAGTCAGGGGACAGCTGTCTGTTGACATTGCACCACATCACTGCCCTTTTTTTCTTTGTCAGCTTTCAT
ATGACTACCTATCAAGAAAATGTAGATGCCCTACATATCACACCCCCAGTAATATCTTTCTGATAAGCAG
ACTTATCAACACTTCACTTAGGGGAAACTTGTCATGGCGTAATCATGGTCATAGCTGTTTCCTGTGTGAA
ATTGTTATCCGCTCACAATTCCACACAACATACGAGCCGGAAGCATAAAGTGTAAAGCCTGGGGTGCCTA
ATGAGTGAGCTAACTCACATTAATTGCGTTGCGCTCACTGCCCGCTTTCCAGTCGGGAAACCTGTCGTGC
CAGCTGCATTAATGAATCGGCCAACGCGCGGGGAGAGGCGGTTTGCGTATTGGGCGCTCTTCCGCTT
Features (pLannotate 1.2.2; 17 found; start..end, strand, type, name):
    173..761     -  rep_origin     ori: high-copy-number ColE1/pMB1/pBR322/pUC origin of replication
    932..1792    -  CDS            AmpR: β-lactamase; bla; confers resistance to ampicillin, carbenicillin, and related antibiotics
   1793..1897    -  promoter       AmpR promoter: bla
   1992..2027    +  CDS            rop (fragment): Rop protein, which maintains plasmids at low copy number; rop
   2129..2228    +  misc_feature   bom (fragment): basis of mobility region from pBR322
   2234..2391    -  CDS            lacZα (fragment): LacZα fragment of β-galactosidase; lacZ fragment
   2388..2419    +  misc_feature   MCS (fragment): pUC18/19 multiple cloning site
   2915..3049    -  polyA_signal   SV40 poly(A) signal: SV40 polyadenylation signal
   3052..3649    -  CDS            PuroR (fragment): puromycin N-acetyltransferase; pac from Streptomyces alboniger; confers resistance to puromycin
   3693..3896    -  intron         EF-1α intron A: truncated intron upstream of the start codon of human EF-1α
   4530..4639    -  intron         EF-1α intron A (fragment): intron upstream of the start codon of human EF-1α
   4640..4851    -  promoter       EF-1α core promoter: core promoter for human elongation factor EF-1α
   4877..4943    -  CDS            small t antigen (fragment): SV40 (simian virus 40) small t antigen
   5532..5548    -  protein_bind   lac operator: The lac repressor binds to the lac operator to inhibit transcription in E. coli. This inhibition can be relieved by adding lactose or isopropyl-β-D-thiogalactopyranoside (IPTG). lac repressor encoded by lacI
   5556..5586    -  promoter       lac promoter: promoter for the E. coli lac operon
   5601..5622    -  protein_bind   CAP binding site: CAP binding activates transcription in the presence of cAMP. E. coli catabolite activator protein
   5635..5727    -  CDS            lacI (fragment): lac repressor; lacI; The lac repressor binds to the lac operator to inhibit transcription in E. coli. This inhibition can be relieved by adding lactose or isopropyl-β-D-thiogalactopyranoside (IPTG).
