[The description below was written by a language model from this plasmid's Addgene catalogue record and pLannotate feature annotations shown in this document.]
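Description:
Donor_ANKRD1_KO_Puro is a homology-directed repair donor plasmid built on the pUC19 backbone by Gibson assembly, intended to disrupt the endogenous human ANKRD1 gene in HEK293 cells. It is propagated in E. coli as a high-copy plasmid through the ColE1/pUC origin and selected with ampicillin via the β-lactamase gene and its native promoter. The remaining bacterial features in the annotation (fragments of lacZα, the pUC multiple cloning site, lac promoter, lac operator, CAP binding site, and short rop, bom and lacI fragments) are residual pUC19 backbone sequence that flanks the insertion site and has no role in the editing strategy.

The payload is a self-contained puromycin selection cassette: the human EF-1α core promoter with portions of EF-1α intron A drives puromycin N-acetyltransferase, followed by an SV40 polyadenylation signal. According to the record, this cassette sits between two homology arms matching the ANKRD1 locus. The arms are not annotated by name in the feature table, but unannotated stretches on either side of the cassette are consistent with their expected positions. A short match to SV40 small t antigen lies just upstream of the promoter, and its significance is not stated. Integration of the cassette by homologous recombination interrupts the gene, and because the marker carries its own promoter, edited cells can be enriched with puromycin regardless of ANKRD1 expression. The plasmid encodes no nuclease or guide RNA, so a targeted break at the locus would have to be supplied separately. The associated work describes functional editing of endogenous genes through rapid selection of cell pools.
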