Addgene plasmid #186667: Donor_ANKRD1_KO_Puro
Purpose: Donor plasmid to endogenously knock out the ANKRD1 in Hek293 cells. eEF1a promoter, puromycin and polyA sequence is inserted between two homology arms.
Depositing lab: Astrid Haase. Depositing organization: National Institute of Diabetes & Digestive & Kidney Diseases (NIDDK). Publication: Functional editing of endogenous genes through rapid selection of cell pools (Rapid generation of endogenously tagged genes in Drosophila ovarian somatic sheath cells). Meng Q, Stoyko D, Andrews CM, Konstantinidou P, Genzor P, O T, Elchert AR, Benner L, Sobti S, Katz EY, Haase AD. Nucleic Acids Res. 2022 May 27. pii: 6594084. doi: 10.1093/nar/gkac448. PubMed 35639929.
Backbone
  Vector backbone: pUC19
  Vector type: Mammalian Expression
  Selectable markers: Puromycin
Growth in bacteria
  Bacterial resistance: Ampicillin, 100 μg/mL
  Growth temperature: 30°C
  Growth strain: NEB Stable
  Copy number: High Copy
Gene/Insert
  Gene/Insert name: ANKRD1 KO Puromycin
  Species: H. sapiens (human)
  Entrez Gene: ANKRD1 (a.k.a. ALRP, C-193, CARP, CVARP, MCARP, bA320F15.2)
  Cloning method: Gibson Cloning
Terms and licenses: Academic/Nonprofit Terms; Industry Terms: Not Available to Industry
Depositor comments: Please visit https://www.biorxiv.org/content/10.1101/2020.12.18.423517v1 for bioRxiv preprint.
How to cite: Donor_ANKRD1_KO_Puro was a gift from Astrid Haase (Addgene plasmid # 186667 ; http://n2t.net/addgene:186667 ; RRID:Addgene_186667)
